Addgene plasmid #104981: pAFMW-AthHEN1-CM
Purpose: Expression of FLAG Myc tagged catalytic dead A.thaliana-Hen1 (codon optimised for Drosophila) in Drosophila S2 cells
Depositing lab: Stefan Ameres. Depositing organization: Institut fuer Molekulare Biotechnologie (IMBA). Publication: Cell-type specific sequencing of microRNAs from complex animal tissues. Alberti C, Manzenreither RA, Sowemimo I, Burkard TR, Wang J, Mahofsky K, Ameres SL, Cochella L. Nat Methods. 2018 Feb 26. pii: nmeth.4610. doi: 10.1038/nmeth.4610. PubMed 29481550.
Backbone
  Vector backbone: pAFMW-AthHEN1
  Total vector size (bp): 8796
  Modifications to backbone: Site directed mutagenesis of pAFMW-AthHEN1 plasmid. E796A, E799A/H800A, H860A which results in an expression of catalytically dead AthHEN1
  Vector type: Insect Expression
Growth in bacteria
  Bacterial resistance: Ampicillin, 100 μg/mL
  Growth temperature: 37°C
  Growth strain: DH5alpha
  Copy number: Unknown
Gene/Insert
  Gene/Insert name: Hen1
  Species: A. thaliana (mustard weed)
  Insert size (bp): 2829
  Entrez Gene: HEN1 (a.k.a. AT4G20910, CORYMBOSA 2, CRM2, HUA ENHANCER 1, T13K14.70, T13K14_70)
  Promoter: Actin5C
  Tag / fusion protein: FLAG Myc (N terminal on backbone)
  Cloning method: Gateway Cloning
  Sequencing primers: 5′ AC5-fwd; 3′ SV40PolyA-rev
Terms and licenses: Academic/Nonprofit Terms; Industry Terms: Not Available to Industry
How to cite: pAFMW-AthHEN1-CM was a gift from Stefan Ameres (Addgene plasmid # 104981 ; http://n2t.net/addgene:104981 ; RRID:Addgene_104981)
