[The description below was written by a language model from this plasmid's Addgene catalogue record and pLannotate feature annotations shown in this document.]
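Description:
pAFMW-AthHEN1-CM is an 8.8 kb insect expression plasmid for producing an epitope-tagged, catalytically inactive form of the Arabidopsis thaliana small-RNA methyltransferase HEN1 in Drosophila S2 cells. It was derived by site-directed mutagenesis from the parental pAFMW-AthHEN1 plasmid, a Gateway expression clone in which the HEN1 coding sequence, codon-optimised for Drosophila, sits between attB1 and attB2 recombination sites. In bacteria the plasmid is maintained through a high-copy ColE1/pUC-type origin and selected with ampicillin via the β-lactamase gene. The record lists no selectable marker for insect cells.

Expression is driven by the roughly 2.5 kb Drosophila actin 5C promoter, a strong constitutive promoter in fly cells. Downstream of it, the backbone supplies an N-terminal tag made of a 3xFLAG epitope followed by six Myc epitopes, which reads through attB1 into the approximately 2.8 kb HEN1 open reading frame. The transcript ends in an SV40-derived 3′ region containing the small t intron and the SV40 polyadenylation signal. The small t, large T, NLS, Exo and lacI fragments annotated in the table are short matches within this SV40 region and the backbone, not functional genes.

Wild-type HEN1 adds a 2′-O-methyl group to the 3′-terminal nucleotide of small RNAs, protecting them from uridylation and degradation. This version carries the substitutions E796A, E799A/H800A and H860A, which abolish catalytic activity. It most plausibly serves as the negative control for the active enzyme in experiments using HEN1-mediated methylation to mark microRNAs, as in the associated work on cell-type-specific microRNA sequencing, with the FLAG and Myc tags allowing detection or immunoprecipitation. The depositor and repository sequences give the same feature layout, offset by one nucleotide.
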