Features (pLannotate 1.2.2; 21 found; start..end, strand, type, name):
     30..104     +  CDS            small t antigen (fragment): SV40 (simian virus 40) small t antigen
    106..171     +  intron         small t intron: SV40 (simian virus 40) small t antigen intron
    301..321     +  CDS            SV40 NLS: nuclear localization signal of SV40 (simian virus 40) large T antigen
    640..723     +  CDS            large T antigen (fragment): large T antigen from SV40 (simian virus 40)
    746..880     +  polyA_signal   SV40 poly(A) signal: SV40 polyadenylation signal
    898..960     -  CDS            Exo (fragment): 5' to 3' double-stranded DNA exonuclease in the λ Red system; exo; creates 3' single-stranded DNA tails
    959..976     +  promoter       AmpR promoter (fragment): bla
    977..1837    +  CDS            AmpR: β-lactamase; bla; confers resistance to ampicillin, carbenicillin, and related antibiotics
   2008..2596    +  rep_origin     ori: high-copy-number ColE1/pMB1/pBR322/pUC origin of replication
   2779..2832    +  CDS            lacI (fragment): lac repressor; lacI; The lac repressor binds to the lac operator to inhibit transcription in E. coli. This inhibition can be relieved by adding lactose or isopropyl-β-D-thiogalactopyranoside (IPTG).
   2918..5427    +  promoter       Ac5 promoter: Drosophila melanogaster actin 5C promoter
   5545..5610    +  CDS            3xFLAG: three tandem FLAG® epitope tags, followed by an enterokinase cleavage site
   5635..5664    +  CDS            Myc: Myc (human c-Myc proto-oncogene) epitope tag
   5674..5703    +  CDS            Myc: Myc (human c-Myc proto-oncogene) epitope tag
   5713..5742    +  CDS            Myc: Myc (human c-Myc proto-oncogene) epitope tag
   5752..5781    +  CDS            Myc: Myc (human c-Myc proto-oncogene) epitope tag
   5791..5820    +  CDS            Myc: Myc (human c-Myc proto-oncogene) epitope tag
   5854..5883    +  CDS            Myc: Myc (human c-Myc proto-oncogene) epitope tag
   5896..5920    +  protein_bind   attB1: mutant version of attB; recombination site for the Gateway® BP reaction BP Clonase™
   5941..8766    +  CDS            HEN1: HEN1_ARATH - Also known as CRM2. Experimental evidence at protein level: Swiss-Prot protein existence level 1. Methyltransferase that adds a methyl group to the ribose of the last nucleotide of small RNAs (sRNAs). This protects the 3'-end of sRNAs from uridylation activity and subsequent degradation. Can methylate 3'-end of microRNAs (miRNAs), small interfering RNAs (siRNas) and trans-acting small interfering RNAs (ta-siRNAs). Involved in plant development through its role in small RNAs processing. Required for the specification of reproductive organ identities and the probable repression of A
   8786..14      -  protein_bind   attB2 (across the origin): mutant version of attB; recombination site for the Gateway® BP reaction BP Clonase™
>Addgene plasmid #104981 | pAFMW-AthHEN1-CM | depositor full sequence | sequence record 198978 | pAFMW-AthHEN1-CM sequence 8796 bps
TTGTACAAAGTGGTGACGTAAGCTAGCAGGATCTTTGTGAAGGAACCTTACTTCTGTGGTGTGACATAAT
TGGACAAACTACCTACAGAGATTTAAAGCTCTAAGGTAAATATAAAATTTTTAAGTGTATAATGTGTTAA
ACTACTGATTCTAATTGTTTGTGTATTTTAGATTCCAACCTATGGAACTGATGAATGGGAGCAGTGGTGG
AATGCCTTTAATGAGGAAAACCTGTTTTGCTCAGAAGAAATGCCATCTAGTGATGATGAGGCTACTGCTG
ACTCTCAACATTCTACTCCTCCAAAAAAGAAGAGAAAGGTAGAAGACCCCAAGGACTTTCCTTCAGAATT
GCTAAGTTTTTTGAGTCATGCTGTGTTTAGTAATAGAACTCTTGCTTGCTTTGCTATTTACACCACAAAG
GAAAAAGCTGCACTGCTATACAAGAAAATTATGGAAAAATATTCTGTAACCTTTATAAGTAGGCATAACA
GTTATAATCATAACATACTGTTTTTTCTTACTCCACACAGGCATAGAGTGTCTGCTATTAATAACTATGC
TCAAAAATTGTGTACCTTTAGCTTTTTAATTTGTAAAGGGGTTAATAAGGAATATTTGATGTATAGTGCC
TTGACTAGAGATCATAATCAGCCATACCACATTTGTAGAGGTTTTACTTGCTTTAAAAAACCTCCCACAC
CTCCCCCTGAACCTGAAACATAAAATGAATGCAATTGTTGTTGTTAACTTGTTTATTGCAGCTTATAATG
GTTACAAATAAAGCAATAGCATCACAAATTTCACAAATAAAGCATTTTTTTCACTGCATTCTAGTTGTGG
TTTGTCCAAACTCATCAATGTATCTTATCATGTCTGGATCCCGTTTAAACTACGCGTAATTCAAACAGGG
TTCTGGCGTCGTTCTCGTACTGTTTTCCCCAGGCCAGTGCTTTAGCGTTATTGAAAAAGGAAGAGTATGA
GTATTCAACATTTCCGTGTCGCCCTTATTCCCTTTTTTGCGGCATTTTGCCTTCCTGTTTTTGCTCACCC
AGAAACGCTGGTGAAAGTAAAAGATGCTGAAGATCAGTTGGGTGCACGAGTGGGTTACATCGAACTGGAT
CTCAACAGCGGTAAGATCCTTGAGAGTTTTCGCCCCGAAGAACGTTTTCCAATGATGAGCACTTTTAAAG
TTCTGCTATGTGGCGCGGTATTATCCCGTATTGACGCCGGGCAAGAGCAACTCGGTCGCCGCATACACTA
TTCTCAGAATGACTTGGTTGAGTACTCACCAGTCACAGAAAAGCATCTTACGGATGGCATGACAGTAAGA
GAATTATGCAGTGCTGCCATAACCATGAGTGATAACACTGCGGCCAACTTACTTCTGACAACGATCGGAG
GACCGAAGGAGCTAACCGCTTTTTTGCACAACATGGGGGATCATGTAACTCGCCTTGATCGTTGGGAACC
GGAGCTGAATGAAGCCATACCAAACGACGAGCGTGACACCACGATGCCTGTAGCAATGGCAACAACGTTG
CGCAAACTATTAACTGGCGAACTACTTACTCTAGCTTCCCGGCAACAATTAATAGACTGGATGGAGGCGG
ATAAAGTTGCAGGACCACTTCTGCGCTCGGCCCTTCCGGCTGGCTGGTTTATTGCTGATAAATCTGGAGC
CGGTGAGCGTGGGTCTCGCGGTATCATTGCAGCACTGGGGCCAGATGGTAAGCCCTCCCGTATCGTAGTT
ATCTACACGACGGGGAGTCAGGCAACTATGGATGAACGAAATAGACAGATCGCTGAGATAGGTGCCTCAC
TGATTAAGCATTGGTAACTGTCAGACCAAGTTTACTCATATATACTTTAGATTGATTTAAAACTTCATTT
TTAATTTAAAAGGATCTAGGTGAAGATCCTTTTTGATAATCTCATGACCAAAATCCCTTAACGTGAGTTT
TCGTTCCACTGAGCGTCAGACCCCGTAGAAAAGATCAAAGGATCTTCTTGAGATCCTTTTTTTCTGCGCG
TAATCTGCTGCTTGCAAACAAAAAAACCACCGCTACCAGCGGTGGTTTGTTTGCCGGATCAAGAGCTACC
AACTCTTTTTCCGAAGGTAACTGGCTTCAGCAGAGCGCAGATACCAAATACTGTCCTTCTAGTGTAGCCG
TAGTTAGGCCACCACTTCAAGAACTCTGTAGCACCGCCTACATACCTCGCTCTGCTAATCCTGTTACCAG
TGGCTGCTGCCAGTGGCGATAAGTCGTGTCTTACCGGGTTGGACTCAAGACGATAGTTACCGGATAAGGC
GCAGCGGTCGGGCTGAACGGGGGGTTCGTGCACACAGCCCAGCTTGGAGCGAACGACCTACACCGAACTG
AGATACCTACAGCGTGAGCTATGAGAAAGCGCCACGCTTCCCGAAGGGAGAAAGGCGGACAGGTATCCGG
TAAGCGGCAGGGTCGGAACAGGAGAGCGCACGAGGGAGCTTCCAGGGGGAAACGCCTGGTATCTTTATAG
TCCTGTCGGGTTTCGCCACCTCTGACTTGAGCGTCGATTTTTGTGATGCTCGTCAGGGGGGCGGAGCCTA
TGGAAAAACGCCAGCAACGCGGCCTTTTTACGGTTCCTGGCCTTTTGCTGGCCTTTTGCTCACATGTTCT
TTCCTGCGTTATCCCCTGATTCTGTGGATAACCGTATTACCGCCTTTGAGTGAGCTGATACCGCTCGCCG
CAGCCGAACGACCGAGCGCAGCGAGTCAGTGAGCGAGGAAGCGGAAGAGCGCCCAATACGCAAACCGCCT
CTCCCCGCGCGTTGGCCGATTCATTAATGCAGGCAACTCGTGAAAGGTAGGCGGATCAGCGGCCGCAGCA
TGCAATTCTATATTCTAAAAACACAAATGATACTTCTAAAAAAAAATCATGAATGGCATCAACTCTGAAT
CAAATCTTTGCAGATGCACCTACTTCTCATTTCCACTGTCACATCATTTTTCCAGATCTCGCTGCCTGTT
ATGTGGCCCACAAACCAAGACACGTTTTATGGCCATTAAAGCTGGCTGATCGTCGCCAAACACCAAATAC
ATAATGAATATGTACACATTCGAGAAAGAAGCGATCAAAGAAGCGTCTTCGGGCGGAGTAGGAGAATGCG
GAGGAGAAGGAGAACGAGCTGATCTAGTATCTCTCCACAATCCAATGCCAACTGACCAACTGGCCATATT
CGGAGCAATTTGAAGCCAATTTCCATCGCCTGGCGATCGCTCCATTCTTGGCTATATGTTTTTCACCGTT
ACCCGGGGCCATTTTCAAAGACTCGTCGGCAAGATAAGATTGTGTCACTCGCTGTCTCTCTTCATTTGTC
GAAGAATGCTGAGGAATTTCGCGATGACGTCGGCGAGTATTTTGAAGAATGAGAATAATTTGTATTTATA
CGAAAATCAGTTAGTGGAATTTTCTACAAAAACATGTTATCTATAGATAATTTTGTTGCAAAATATGTTG
ACTATGACAAAGATTGTATGTATATACCTTTAATGTATTCTCATTTTCTTATGTATTTATAATGGCAATG
ATGATACTGATGATATTTTAAGATGATGCCAGACCAAAAGGCTTGAATTTCTGCGTCTTTTGCCGAACGC
AGTGCATGTGCAATTGTTGTTTTTTGGAATATTCAATTTTCGGACTGTCCGCTTTGATTTCAGTTTCTTG
GCTTATTCAAAAAGCAAAGTAAAGCCAAAAAAGCGAGATGGCAATACCAAATGCGGCAAAACGGTAGTGG
AAGGAAAGGGGTGCGGGGCAGCGGAAGGAAGGGTGGGGCGGGGCGTGGCGGGGTCTGTGGCTGGGCGCGA
CGTCACCGACGTTGGAGCCACTCCTTTGACCATGTGTGCGTGTGTGTATTATTCGTGTCTCGCCACTCGC
CGGTTGTTTTTTTCTTTTTATGCTGCGCTCTCTCTAGCGCCATCTCGCTTACGCATGCTCAACGCACCGC
ATGTTGCCGTTTCCTTTTATGCGTCATTTTGGCTCGAAATAGGCAATTATTTAAACAAAGATTAGTCAAC
GAAAACGCTAAAATAAATAAGTCTACAATATGGTTACTTATTGCCATGTGTGTGCAGCCAACGATAGCAA
CAAAAGCAACAACACAGGTGGCTTTCCCTCTTTCACTTTTTGTTTGCAAGCCGCGTGCGAGCAAGACGGC
ACGACCGGCAAACGCAATTACGCTGACAAAGAGCAGACGAAGTTTTGGCGAAAAACATCAAGGCGCCTGA
TACGAATGCATTTGCAATAACAATTGCGATATTTAATATTGTTTATGAAGCTGTTTGACTTCAAAACACA
CAAAAAAAAAAATAAAACAAATTATTTGAAAGAGAATTAGGAATCGGACGCTTATCGTTAGGGTAACAAC
AAGAAATGCTTACTGAGTCACAGCCTCTGGAAAACTGCCGCAAGCCAGAGAGAGAGAGAAAAAGAGGGAG
AGCAGCTTAGACCGCATGTGCTTGTGTGTGAGGCGTCTCTCTCTTCGTCTCTGTTGCGCAAACGCATAGA
CTGCACTGAGAAAATCGATTACCTATTTTTTATGAATGAATATTTGCACTATTACTATTCAAAACTATTA
AGATAGCAATCACATTCAATAGCCAAATACTATACCACCTGAGCGATGCAACGAAATGATCAATTTGAGC
AAAAATGCTGCATATTTAGGACGGCATCATTATAGAAATGCTTCTTGCTGTGTACTTTTCTCTCGTCTGG
CAGCTGTTTCGCCGTTATTGTTAAAACCGGCTTAAGTTAGGTGTGTTTTCTACGACTAGTGAATGCCCTA
CTAGAAGATGTGTGTTGCACAAAATGTCCCTGGAATAACCAATTTGAAGTGCAGATAGCAGTAAACGTAA
GCTAATATGAATATTATTTAACTGTAATGTTTTAATATCGCTGGACATTACTAATAAACCCACTATAAAC
ACATGTACATATGTATGTTTTGGCATACAATGAGTAGTTGGGGAAAAAATGTGTAAAAGCACCGTGACCA
TCACAGCATAAAGATAACCAGCTGAAGTATCGAATATGAGTAACCCCCAAATTGAATCACATGCCGCAAC
TGATAGGACCCATGGAAGTACACTCTTCATGGCGATATACAAGACACACACAAGCACGAACACCCAGTTG
CGGAGGAAATTCTCCGTAAATGAAAACCCAATCGGCGAACAATTCATACCCATATATGGTAAAAGTTTTG
AACGCGACTTGAGAGCGGAGAGCATTGCGGCTGATAAGGTTTTAGCGCTAAGCGGGCTTTATAAAACGGG
CTGCGGGACCAGTTTTCATATCACTACCGTTTGAGTTCTTGTGCTGTGTGGATACTCCTCCCGACACAAA
GCCGCTCCATCAGCCAGCAGTCGTCTAATCCAGAGACCCCGGATCCAGATATCGAGGCCTGTCTAGAGAA
GCTTGTTCGAATCTCGAGTGCGCGCTTCCGGAGGTATACACCTAGGCGGTACCACTGCAGTGAATTCGGA
GCTCCGCCACCATGGACTACAAAGACCATGACGGTGATTATAAAGATCATGACATCGATTACAAGGATGA
CGATGACAAGCACCGGTTGAGCTCCGCCACCATGGAGCAAAAGCTCATTTCTGAAGAGGACTTGAATGAA
ATGGAGCAAAAGCTCATTTCTGAAGAGGACTTGAATGAAATGGAGCAAAAGCTCATTTCTGAAGAGGACT
TGAATGAAATGGAGCAAAAGCTCATTTCTGAAGAGGACTTGAATGAAATGGAGCAAAAGCTCATTTCTGA
AGAGGACTTGAATGAAATGGAGAGCTTGGGCGACCTCACCATGGAGCAAAAGCTCATTTCTGAAGAGGAC
TTGAATCACCGGTATACAAGTTTGTACAAAAAAGCAGGCTCCGCGGCCGCCCCCTTCACCATGGCGGGTG
GTGGCAAGCACACCCCGACTCCAAAGGCTATTATCCATCAAAAGTTTGGCGCTAAGGCCTCGTATACAGT
GGAGGAAGTTCATGACTCGTCGCAGTCGGGCTGCCTGGGCCTGGCCATTCCGCAGAAGGGTCCGTGCCTC
TACCGGTGTCACCTGCAGCTGCCAGAATTCTCCGTGGTGAGCAATGTATTCAAAAAGAAGAAGGATAGTG
AGCAGAGTGCTGCTGAGCTGGCCTTGGATAAACTGGGTATTCGACCCCAGAACGACGATTTGACAGTGGA
TGAGGCGCGCGATGAGATCGTGGGCAGGATCAAATATATATTCAGTGACGAGTTCCTGAGTGCCGAGCAC
CCGTTGGGCGCACACTTGCGCGCAGCCCTGCGTCGCGATGGCGAACGTTGCGGCTCGGTTCCGGTTAGTG
TGATTGCTACCGTGGACGCCAAAATTAACAGCCGCTGTAAGATAATCAATCCCTCCGTGGAGAGTGACCC
GTTCCTGGCCATTTCGTACGTGATGAAAGCAGCAGCTAAGCTGGCCGACTACATAGTGGCCTCGCCACAC
GGCCTCCGTCGCAAAAACGCGTACCCGTCCGAGATAGTCGAGGCGTTGGCGACGCACGTAAGCGATTCGC
TCCATTCCCGGGAGGTGGCCGCTGTTTACATTCCGTGCATCGATGAGGAGGTTGTAGAGTTGGATACGCT
CTACATCAGCTCGAATCGCCATTACCTGGATTCGATCGCCGAGCGACTCGGTTTGAAGGACGGCAATCAG
GTTATGATTAGTCGCATGTTTGGCAAGGCGTCGTGTGGTTCCGAGTGTCGTCTGTACTCGGAGATCCCAA
AGAAGTATCTGGACAATTCCAGCGATGCCAGCGGTACTTCCAACGAGGATTCCAGCCATATCGTCAAGAG
CCGCAACGCTCGCGCCTCGTACATCTGTGGTCAGGATATCCATGGTGACGCCATCCTCGCCAGCGTAGGA
TACCGATGGAAGTCGGACGACCTGGACTACGATGATGTGACAGTCAACAGTTTCTACAGGATATGCTGCG
GCATGTCCCCGAATGGTATATACAAAATAAGCAGGCAGGCCGTGATCGCGGCGCAGCTGCCCTTCGCCTT
TACTACGAAGAGCAATTGGCGCGGTCCGTTGCCCCGTGAGATCCTGGGTCTGTTCTGCCACCAGCACCGA
CTGGCGGAACCAATTCTGTCCAGCAGTACCGCGCCGGTGAAGAGTTTGTCCGACATCTTTCGCAGTCACA
AGAAGTTGAAGGTAAGCGGTGTTGACGACGCAAACGAGAACTTGTCCCGCCAGAAGGAAGATACGCCCGG
ACTGGGTCACGGCTTCCGATGTGAGGTTAAGATTTTTACCAAGAGTCAGGACCTGGTACTCGAATGCTCC
CCACGTAAATTCTACGAGAAGGAGAACGATGCCATCCAGAACGCCTCCTTGAAGGCCTTGCTCTGGTTCA
GCAAGTTCTTTGCCGACCTGGACGTTGACGGCGAGCAAAGTTGCGACACTGATGATGATCAGGATACGAA
GAGCAGTAGCCCAAACGTATTCGCCGCCCCCCCCATCTTGCAGAAGGAGCACTCCTCGGAGAGCAAGAAC
ACCAATGTGCTCAGTGCGGAAAAGCGGGTCCAGTCCATCACCAATGGCAGTGTCGTGAGTATTTGCTACT
CCCTCAGCCTGGCCGTCGATCCCGAGTATTCGTCCGATGGCGAAAGCCCCAGGGAGGATAATGAAAGTAA
CGAGGAGATGGAAAGTGAATACAGCGCCAACTGTGAGTCGAGTGTGGAGCTGATTGAGTCGAACGAGGAG
ATCGAGTTCGAGGTCGGCACCGGCAGCATGAACCCGCACATTGAGAGCGAGGTGACCCAAATGACCGTTG
GTGAGTACGCCAGCTTTCGCATGACACCGCCAGACGCGGCAGAGGCACTGATCCTGGCAGTGGGCAGCGA
CACCGTGCGAATCCGCTCCCTGCTGAGCGAGAGGCCATGCCTCAATTACAACATCCTGCTGCTGGGCGTT
AAGGGACCCAGTGAGGAGCGCATGGAGGCCGCCTTCTTCAAGCCCCCTCTCTCGAAGCAACGAGTGGAGT
ATGCCCTGAAGCATATTCGAGAGTCGAGTGCATCGACGCTGGTGGATTTTGGCTGTGGCTCCGGAAGTCT
GTTGGATAGTCTCCTGGACTACCCAACAAGCCTGCAAACGATTATAGGCGTGGACATCTCGCCTAAGGGC
CTCGCCCGTGCCGCGAAGATGCTGCACGTTAAATTGAACAAGGAGGCGTGCAATGTTAAGAGTGCTACTC
TGTACGATGGAAGCATTCTCGAGTTCGACAGCCGCCTGCACGATGTTGACATTGGCACTTGTTTGGCAGT
GATTGCAGCCATGGAAGAGGATCAAGCCTGCGAGTTTGGTGAAAAGGTGTTGAGTTTGTTCCACCCGAAG
CTGCTCATAGTGAGCACCCCCAATTATGAATTTAACACGATACTGCAGCGCTCGACGCCCGAGACGCAGG
AGGAGAACAACTCCGAGCCACAGCTCCCGAAATTCAGGAACCATGACGCTAAATTCGAGTGGACACGGGA
GCAGTTTAATCAATGGGCTTCGAAGCTGGGCAAGCGCCACAACTACTCCGTGGAGTTCAGCGGTGTCGGA
GGCAGTGGCGAGGTGGAACCGGGCTTTGCCAGCCAGATCGCTATATTCCGGCGTGAAGCTAGCTCGGTCG
AGAATGTCGCAGAAAGTAGCATGCAACCCTACAAAGTGATTTGGGAATGGAAGAAGGAGGACGTCGAAAA
AAAGAAGACTGACTTGTAAAAGGGTGGGCGCGCCGACCCAGCTTTC
