Features (pLannotate 1.2.2; 21 found; start..end, strand, type, name):
     29..103     +  CDS            small t antigen (fragment): SV40 (simian virus 40) small t antigen
    105..170     +  intron         small t intron: SV40 (simian virus 40) small t antigen intron
    300..320     +  CDS            SV40 NLS: nuclear localization signal of SV40 (simian virus 40) large T antigen
    639..722     +  CDS            large T antigen (fragment): large T antigen from SV40 (simian virus 40)
    745..879     +  polyA_signal   SV40 poly(A) signal: SV40 polyadenylation signal
    897..959     -  CDS            Exo (fragment): 5' to 3' double-stranded DNA exonuclease in the λ Red system; exo; creates 3' single-stranded DNA tails
    958..975     +  promoter       AmpR promoter (fragment): bla
    976..1836    +  CDS            AmpR: β-lactamase; bla; confers resistance to ampicillin, carbenicillin, and related antibiotics
   2007..2595    +  rep_origin     ori: high-copy-number ColE1/pMB1/pBR322/pUC origin of replication
   2778..2831    +  CDS            lacI (fragment): lac repressor; lacI; The lac repressor binds to the lac operator to inhibit transcription in E. coli. This inhibition can be relieved by adding lactose or isopropyl-β-D-thiogalactopyranoside (IPTG).
   2917..5426    +  promoter       Ac5 promoter: Drosophila melanogaster actin 5C promoter
   5544..5609    +  CDS            3xFLAG: three tandem FLAG® epitope tags, followed by an enterokinase cleavage site
   5634..5663    +  CDS            Myc: Myc (human c-Myc proto-oncogene) epitope tag
   5673..5702    +  CDS            Myc: Myc (human c-Myc proto-oncogene) epitope tag
   5712..5741    +  CDS            Myc: Myc (human c-Myc proto-oncogene) epitope tag
   5751..5780    +  CDS            Myc: Myc (human c-Myc proto-oncogene) epitope tag
   5790..5819    +  CDS            Myc: Myc (human c-Myc proto-oncogene) epitope tag
   5853..5882    +  CDS            Myc: Myc (human c-Myc proto-oncogene) epitope tag
   5895..5919    +  protein_bind   attB1: mutant version of attB; recombination site for the Gateway® BP reaction BP Clonase™
   5940..8765    +  CDS            HEN1: HEN1_ARATH - Also known as CRM2. Experimental evidence at protein level: Swiss-Prot protein existence level 1. Methyltransferase that adds a methyl group to the ribose of the last nucleotide of small RNAs (sRNAs). This protects the 3'-end of sRNAs from uridylation activity and subsequent degradation. Can methylate 3'-end of microRNAs (miRNAs), small interfering RNAs (siRNas) and trans-acting small interfering RNAs (ta-siRNAs). Involved in plant development through its role in small RNAs processing. Required for the specification of reproductive organ identities and the probable repression of A
   8785..13      -  protein_bind   attB2 (across the origin): mutant version of attB; recombination site for the Gateway® BP reaction BP Clonase™
>Addgene plasmid #104981 | pAFMW-AthHEN1-CM | addgene full sequence | sequence record 202483 | Addgene NGS Result
TGTACAAAGTGGTGACGTAAGCTAGCAGGATCTTTGTGAAGGAACCTTACTTCTGTGGTGTGACATAATT
GGACAAACTACCTACAGAGATTTAAAGCTCTAAGGTAAATATAAAATTTTTAAGTGTATAATGTGTTAAA
CTACTGATTCTAATTGTTTGTGTATTTTAGATTCCAACCTATGGAACTGATGAATGGGAGCAGTGGTGGA
ATGCCTTTAATGAGGAAAACCTGTTTTGCTCAGAAGAAATGCCATCTAGTGATGATGAGGCTACTGCTGA
CTCTCAACATTCTACTCCTCCAAAAAAGAAGAGAAAGGTAGAAGACCCCAAGGACTTTCCTTCAGAATTG
CTAAGTTTTTTGAGTCATGCTGTGTTTAGTAATAGAACTCTTGCTTGCTTTGCTATTTACACCACAAAGG
AAAAAGCTGCACTGCTATACAAGAAAATTATGGAAAAATATTCTGTAACCTTTATAAGTAGGCATAACAG
TTATAATCATAACATACTGTTTTTTCTTACTCCACACAGGCATAGAGTGTCTGCTATTAATAACTATGCT
CAAAAATTGTGTACCTTTAGCTTTTTAATTTGTAAAGGGGTTAATAAGGAATATTTGATGTATAGTGCCT
TGACTAGAGATCATAATCAGCCATACCACATTTGTAGAGGTTTTACTTGCTTTAAAAAACCTCCCACACC
TCCCCCTGAACCTGAAACATAAAATGAATGCAATTGTTGTTGTTAACTTGTTTATTGCAGCTTATAATGG
TTACAAATAAAGCAATAGCATCACAAATTTCACAAATAAAGCATTTTTTTCACTGCATTCTAGTTGTGGT
TTGTCCAAACTCATCAATGTATCTTATCATGTCTGGATCCCGTTTAAACTACGCGTAATTCAAACAGGGT
TCTGGCGTCGTTCTCGTACTGTTTTCCCCAGGCCAGTGCTTTAGCGTTATTGAAAAAGGAAGAGTATGAG
TATTCAACATTTCCGTGTCGCCCTTATTCCCTTTTTTGCGGCATTTTGCCTTCCTGTTTTTGCTCACCCA
GAAACGCTGGTGAAAGTAAAAGATGCTGAAGATCAGTTGGGTGCACGAGTGGGTTACATCGAACTGGATC
TCAACAGCGGTAAGATCCTTGAGAGTTTTCGCCCCGAAGAACGTTTTCCAATGATGAGCACTTTTAAAGT
TCTGCTATGTGGCGCGGTATTATCCCGTATTGACGCCGGGCAAGAGCAACTCGGTCGCCGCATACACTAT
TCTCAGAATGACTTGGTTGAGTACTCACCAGTCACAGAAAAGCATCTTACGGATGGCATGACAGTAAGAG
AATTATGCAGTGCTGCCATAACCATGAGTGATAACACTGCGGCCAACTTACTTCTGACAACGATCGGAGG
ACCGAAGGAGCTAACCGCTTTTTTGCACAACATGGGGGATCATGTAACTCGCCTTGATCGTTGGGAACCG
GAGCTGAATGAAGCCATACCAAACGACGAGCGTGACACCACGATGCCTGTAGCAATGGCAACAACGTTGC
GCAAACTATTAACTGGCGAACTACTTACTCTAGCTTCCCGGCAACAATTAATAGACTGGATGGAGGCGGA
TAAAGTTGCAGGACCACTTCTGCGCTCGGCCCTTCCGGCTGGCTGGTTTATTGCTGATAAATCTGGAGCC
GGTGAGCGTGGGTCTCGCGGTATCATTGCAGCACTGGGGCCAGATGGTAAGCCCTCCCGTATCGTAGTTA
TCTACACGACGGGGAGTCAGGCAACTATGGATGAACGAAATAGACAGATCGCTGAGATAGGTGCCTCACT
GATTAAGCATTGGTAACTGTCAGACCAAGTTTACTCATATATACTTTAGATTGATTTAAAACTTCATTTT
TAATTTAAAAGGATCTAGGTGAAGATCCTTTTTGATAATCTCATGACCAAAATCCCTTAACGTGAGTTTT
CGTTCCACTGAGCGTCAGACCCCGTAGAAAAGATCAAAGGATCTTCTTGAGATCCTTTTTTTCTGCGCGT
AATCTGCTGCTTGCAAACAAAAAAACCACCGCTACCAGCGGTGGTTTGTTTGCCGGATCAAGAGCTACCA
ACTCTTTTTCCGAAGGTAACTGGCTTCAGCAGAGCGCAGATACCAAATACTGTTCTTCTAGTGTAGCCGT
AGTTAGGCCACCACTTCAAGAACTCTGTAGCACCGCCTACATACCTCGCTCTGCTAATCCTGTTACCAGT
GGCTGCTGCCAGTGGCGATAAGTCGTGTCTTACCGGGTTGGACTCAAGACGATAGTTACCGGATAAGGCG
CAGCGGTCGGGCTGAACGGGGGGTTCGTGCACACAGCCCAGCTTGGAGCGAACGACCTACACCGAACTGA
GATACCTACAGCGTGAGCTATGAGAAAGCGCCACGCTTCCCGAAGGGAGAAAGGCGGACAGGTATCCGGT
AAGCGGCAGGGTCGGAACAGGAGAGCGCACGAGGGAGCTTCCAGGGGGAAACGCCTGGTATCTTTATAGT
CCTGTCGGGTTTCGCCACCTCTGACTTGAGCGTCGATTTTTGTGATGCTCGTCAGGGGGGCGGAGCCTAT
GGAAAAACGCCAGCAACGCGGCCTTTTTACGGTTCCTGGCCTTTTGCTGGCCTTTTGCTCACATGTTCTT
TCCTGCGTTATCCCCTGATTCTGTGGATAACCGTATTACCGCCTTTGAGTGAGCTGATACCGCTCGCCGC
AGCCGAACGACCGAGCGCAGCGAGTCAGTGAGCGAGGAAGCGGAAGAGCGCCCAATACGCAAACCGCCTC
TCCCCGCGCGTTGGCCGATTCATTAATGCAGGCAACTCGTGAAAGGTAGGCGGATCAGCGGCCGCAGCAT
GCAATTCTATATTCTAAAAACACAAATGATACTTCTAAAAAAAAATCATGAATGGCATCAACTCTGAATC
AAATCTTTGCAGATGCACCTACTTCTCATTTCCACTGTCACATCATTTTTCCAGATCTCGCTGCCTGTTA
TGTGGCCCACAAACCAAGACACGTTTTATGGCCATTAAAGCTGGCTGATCGTCGCCAAACACCAAATACA
TAATGAATATGTACACATTCGAGAAAGAAGCGATCAAAGAAGCGTCTTCGGGCGGAGTAGGAGAATGCGG
AGGAGAAGGAGAACGAGCTGATCTAGTATCTCTCCACAATCCAATGCCAACTGACCAACTGGCCATATTC
GGAGCAATTTGAAGCCAATTTCCATCGCCTGGCGATCGCTCCATTCTTGGCTATATGTTTTTCACCGTTA
CCCGGGGCCATTTTCAAAGACTCGTCGGCAAGATAAGATTGTGTCACTCGCTGTCTCTCTTCATTTGTCG
AAGAATGCTGAGGAATTTCGCGATGACGTCGGCGAGTATTTTGAAGAATGAGAATAATTTGTATTTATAC
GAAAATCAGTTAGTGGAATTTTCTACAAAAACATGTTATCTATAGATAATTTTGTTGCAAAATATGTTGA
CTATGACAAAGATTGTATGTATATACCTTTAATGTATTCTCATTTTCTTATGTATTTATAATGGCAATGA
TGATACTGATGATATTTTAAGATGATGCCAGACCAAAAGGCTTGAATTTCTGCGTCTTTTGCCGAACGCA
GTGCATGTGCAATTGTTGTTTTTTGGAATATTCAATTTTCGGACTGTCCGCTTTGATTTCAGTTTCTTGG
CTTATTCAAAAAGCAAAGTAAAGCCAAAAAAGCGAGATGGCAATACCAAATGCGGCAAAACGGTAGTGGA
AGGAAAGGGGTGCGGGGCAGCGGAAGGAAGGGTGGGGCGGGGCGTGGCGGGGTCTGTGGCTGGGCGCGAC
GTCACCGACGTTGGAGCCACTCCTTTGACCATGTGTGCGTGTGTGTATTATTCGTGTCTCGCCACTCGCC
GGTTGTTTTTTTCTTTTTATGCTGCGCTCTCTCTAGCGCCATCTCGCTTACGCATGCTCAACGCACCGCA
TGTTGCCGTTTCCTTTTATGCGTCATTTTGGCTCGAAATAGGCAATTATTTAAACAAAGATTAGTCAACG
AAAACGCTAAAATAAATAAGTCTACAATATGGTTACTTATTGCCATGTGTGTGCAGCCAACGATAGCAAC
AAAAGCAACAACACAGGTGGCTTTCCCTCTTTCACTTTTTGTTTGCAAGCCGCGTGCGAGCAAGACGGCA
CGACCGGCAAACGCAATTACGCTGACAAAGAGCAGACGAAGTTTTGGCGAAAAACATCAAGGCGCCTGAT
ACGAATGCATTTGCAATAACAATTGCGATATTTAATATTGTTTATGAAGCTGTTTGACTTCAAAACACAC
AAAAAAAAAAATAAAACAAATTATTTGAAAGAGAATTAGGAATCGGACGCTTATCGTTAGGGTAACAACA
AGAAATGCTTACTGAGTCACAGCCTCTGGAAAACTGCCGCAAGCCAGAGAGAGAGAGAAAAAGAGGGAGA
GCAGCTTAGACCGCATGTGCTTGTGTGTGAGGCGTCTCTCTCTTCGTCTCTGTTGCGCAAACGCATAGAC
TGCACTGAAAAAATCGATTACCTATTTTTTATGAATGAATATTTGCACTATTACTATTCAAAACTATTAA
GATAGCAATCACATTCAATAGCCAAATACTATACCACCTGAGCGATGCAACGAAATGATCAATTTGAGCA
AAAATGCTGCATATTTAGGACGGCATCATTATAGAAATGCTTCTTGCTGTGTACTTTTCTCTCGTCTGGC
AGCTGTTTCGCCGTTATTGTTAAAACCGGCTTAAGTTAGGTGTGTTTTCTACGACTAGTGAATGCCCTAC
TAGAAGATGTGTGTTGCACAAAATGTCCCTGGAATAACCAATTTGAAGTGCAGATAGCAGTAAACGTAAG
CTAATATGAATATTATTTAACTGTAATGTTTTAATATCGCTGGACATTACTAATAAACCCACTATAAACA
CATGTACATATGTATGTTTTGGCATACAATGAGTAGTTGGGGAAAAAATGTGTAAAAGCACCGTGACCAT
CACAGCATAAAGATAACCAGCTGAAGTATCGAATATGAGTAACCCCCAAATTGAATCACATGCCGCAACT
GATAGGACCCATGGAAGTACACTCTTCATGGCGATATACAAGACACACACAAGCACGAACACCCAGTTGC
GGAGGAAATTCTCCGTAAATGAAAACCCAATCGGCGAACAATTCATACCCATATATGGTAAAAGTTTTGA
ACGCGACTTGAGAGCGGAGAGCATTGCGGCTGATAAGGTTTTAGCGCTAAGCGGGCTTTATAAAACGGGC
TGCGGGACCAGTTTTCATATCACTACCGTTTGAGTTCTTGTGCTGTGTGGATACTCCTCCCGACACAAAG
CCGCTCCATCAGCCAGCAGTCGTCTAATCCAGAGACCCCGGATCCAGATATCGAGGCCTGTCTAGAGAAG
CTTGTTCGAATCTCGAGTGCGCGCTTCCGGAGGTATACACCTAGGCGGTACCACTGCAGTGAATTCGGAG
CTCCGCCACCATGGACTACAAAGACCATGACGGTGATTATAAAGATCATGACATCGATTACAAGGATGAC
GATGACAAGCACCGGTTGAGCTCCGCCACCATGGAGCAAAAGCTCATTTCTGAAGAGGACTTGAATGAAA
TGGAGCAAAAGCTCATTTCTGAAGAGGACTTGAATGAAATGGAGCAAAAGCTCATTTCTGAAGAGGACTT
GAATGAAATGGAGCAAAAGCTCATTTCTGAAGAGGACTTGAATGAAATGGAGCAAAAGCTCATTTCTGAA
GAGGACTTGAATGAAATGGAGAGCTTGGGCGACCTCACCATGGAGCAAAAGCTCATTTCTGAAGAGGACT
TGAATCACCGGTATACAAGTTTGTACAAAAAAGCAGGCTCCGCGGCCGCCCCCTTCACCATGGCGGGTGG
TGGCAAGCACACCCCGACTCCAAAGGCTATTATCCATCAAAAGTTTGGCGCTAAGGCCTCGTATACAGTG
GAGGAAGTTCATGACTCGTCGCAGTCGGGCTGCCTGGGCCTGGCCATTCCGCAGAAGGGTCCGTGCCTCT
ACCGGTGTCACCTGCAGCTGCCAGAATTCTCCGTGGTGAGCAATGTATTCAAAAAGAAGAAGGATAGTGA
GCAGAGTGCTGCTGAGCTGGCCTTGGATAAACTGGGTATTCGACCCCAGAACGACGATTTGACAGTGGAT
GAGGCGCGCGATGAGATCGTGGGCAGGATCAAATATATATTCAGTGACGAGTTCCTGAGTGCCGAGCACC
CGTTGGGCGCACACTTGCGCGCAGCCCTGCGTCGCGATGGCGAACGTTGCGGCTCGGTTCCGGTTAGTGT
GATTGCTACCGTGGACGCCAAAATTAACAGCCGCTGTAAGATAATCAATCCCTCCGTGGAGAGTGACCCG
TTCCTGGCCATTTCGTACGTGATGAAAGCAGCAGCTAAGCTGGCCGACTACATAGTGGCCTCGCCACACG
GCCTCCGTCGCAAAAACGCGTACCCGTCCGAGATAGTCGAGGCGTTGGCGACGCACGTAAGCGATTCGCT
CCATTCCCGGGAGGTGGCCGCTGTTTACATTCCGTGCATCGATGAGGAGGTTGTAGAGTTGGATACGCTC
TACATCAGCTCGAATCGCCATTACCTGGATTCGATCGCCGAGCGACTCGGTTTGAAGGACGGCAATCAGG
TTATGATTAGTCGCATGTTTGGCAAGGCGTCGTGTGGTTCCGAGTGTCGTCTGTACTCGGAGATCCCAAA
GAAGTATCTGGACAATTCCAGCGATGCCAGCGGTACTTCCAACGAGGATTCCAGCCATATCGTCAAGAGC
CGCAACGCTCGCGCCTCGTACATCTGTGGTCAGGATATCCATGGTGACGCCATCCTCGCCAGCGTAGGAT
ACCGATGGAAGTCGGACGACCTGGACTACGATGATGTGACAGTCAACAGTTTCTACAGGATATGCTGCGG
CATGTCCCCGAATGGTATATACAAAATAAGCAGGCAGGCCGTGATCGCGGCGCAGCTGCCCTTCGCCTTT
ACTACGAAGAGCAATTGGCGCGGTCCGTTGCCCCGTGAGATCCTGGGTCTGTTCTGCCACCAGCACCGAC
TGGCGGAACCAATTCTGTCCAGCAGTACCGCGCCGGTGAAGAGTTTGTCCGACATCTTTCGCAGTCACAA
GAAGTTGAAGGTAAGCGGTGTTGACGACGCAAACGAGAACTTGTCCCGCCAGAAGGAAGATACGCCCGGA
CTGGGTCACGGCTTCCGATGTGAGGTTAAGATTTTTACCAAGAGTCAGGACCTGGTACTCGAATGCTCCC
CACGTAAATTCTACGAGAAGGAGAACGATGCCATCCAGAACGCCTCCTTGAAGGCCTTGCTCTGGTTCAG
CAAGTTCTTTGCCGACCTGGACGTTGACGGCGAGCAAAGTTGCGACACTGATGATGATCAGGATACGAAG
AGCAGTAGCCCAAACGTATTCGCCGCCCCCCCCATCTTGCAGAAGGAGCACTCCTCGGAGAGCAAGAACA
CCAATGTGCTCAGTGCGGAAAAGCGGGTCCAGTCCATCACCAATGGCAGTGTCGTGAGTATTTGCTACTC
CCTCAGCCTGGCCGTCGATCCCGAGTATTCGTCCGATGGCGAAAGCCCCAGGGAGGATAATGAAAGTAAC
GAGGAGATGGAAAGTGAATACAGCGCCAACTGTGAGTCGAGTGTGGAGCTGATTGAGTCGAACGAGGAGA
TCGAGTTCGAGGTCGGCACCGGCAGCATGAACCCGCACATTGAGAGCGAGGTGACCCAAATGACCGTTGG
TGAGTACGCCAGCTTTCGCATGACACCGCCAGACGCGGCAGAGGCACTGATCCTGGCAGTGGGCAGCGAC
ACCGTGCGAATCCGCTCCCTGCTGAGCGAGAGGCCATGCCTCAATTACAACATCCTGCTGCTGGGCGTTA
AGGGACCCAGTGAGGAGCGCATGGAGGCCGCCTTCTTCAAGCCCCCTCTCTCGAAGCAACGAGTGGAGTA
TGCCCTGAAGCATATTCGAGAGTCGAGTGCATCGACGCTGGTGGATTTTGGCTGTGGCTCCGGAAGTCTG
TTGGATAGTCTCCTGGACTACCCAACAAGCCTGCAAACGATTATAGGCGTGGACATCTCGCCTAAGGGCC
TCGCCCGTGCCGCGAAGATGCTGCACGTTAAATTGAACAAGGAGGCGTGCAATGTTAAGAGTGCTACTCT
GTACGATGGAAGCATTCTCGAGTTCGACAGCCGCCTGCACGATGTTGACATTGGCACTTGTTTGGCAGTG
ATTGCAGCCATGGAAGAGGATCAAGCCTGCGAGTTTGGTGAAAAGGTGTTGAGTTTGTTCCACCCGAAGC
TGCTCATAGTGAGCACCCCCAATTATGAATTTAACACGATACTGCAGCGCTCGACGCCCGAGACGCAGGA
GGAGAACAACTCCGAGCCACAGCTCCCGAAATTCAGGAACCATGACGCTAAATTCGAGTGGACACGGGAG
CAGTTTAATCAATGGGCTTCGAAGCTGGGCAAGCGCCACAACTACTCCGTGGAGTTCAGCGGTGTCGGAG
GCAGTGGCGAGGTGGAACCGGGCTTTGCCAGCCAGATCGCTATATTCCGGCGTGAAGCTAGCTCGGTCGA
GAATGTCGCAGAAAGTAGCATGCAACCCTACAAAGTGATTTGGGAATGGAAGAAGGAGGACGTCGAAAAA
AAGAAGACTGACTTGTAAAAGGGTGGGCGCGCCGACCCAGCTTTCT
